Addgene plasmid #242960: pAG AAV CMV N-HA
Purpose: (Empty Backbone) Empty AAV expression backbone with N-terminal HA tag
Depositing lab: Meghan Rego & Addgene Research Program. Depositing organization: Addgene.
Backbone
  Vector backbone: pAG AAV
  Backbone manufacturer: Addgene
  Backbone size (bp): 3930
  Vector type: AAV
  Promoter: CMV
  Tag / fusion protein: HA (N terminal on backbone)
Growth in bacteria
  Bacterial resistance: Ampicillin, 100 μg/mL
  Growth temperature: 37°C
  Growth strain: NEB Stable
  Copy number: High Copy
Gene/Insert
  Cloning method: Restriction Enzyme
Terms and licenses: Academic/Nonprofit Terms; Industry Terms
Depositor comments: Addgene verified cloning into the BstBI and BamHI sites to create the control plasmid 242961 pAG AAV CMV HA-EGFP.
How to cite: pAG AAV CMV N-HA was a gift from Meghan Rego & Addgene Research Program (Addgene plasmid # 242960 ; http://n2t.net/addgene:242960 ; RRID:Addgene_242960)
