[The description below was written by a language model from this plasmid's Addgene catalogue record and pLannotate feature annotations shown in this document.]
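Description:
pAG AAV CMV N-HA is an empty adeno-associated virus transfer (cis) plasmid of 3,930 bp, built on the pAG AAV backbone and intended as a recipient for a coding sequence of interest that will be expressed in mammalian cells with an N-terminal HA epitope tag. It is propagated in E. coli as a high-copy plasmid through a ColE1/pUC-type origin and selected with ampicillin via the β-lactamase gene. The remaining bacterial framework is pBluescript-like, with an f1 phage origin, lacZα and lac promoter/operator remnants, and flanking T7 and T3 promoters outside the viral cassette. The record lists a recombination-deficient strain for growth, a common choice for keeping the repeat-rich ITRs stable.

The payload lies between two AAV2 inverted terminal repeats, the only cis elements needed for replication and packaging of the intervening DNA into AAV particles when Rep/Cap and helper functions are supplied in trans. Within the ITRs, a human CMV immediate-early promoter drives transcription and an SV40 polyadenylation signal terminates it. The roughly 200 bp between them is where the HA tag and cloning sites would sit, although the automated annotation does not label the tag itself. Short hits called as gRNA scaffold and TRE3GV promoter fragments are probably incidental partial matches rather than functional parts. Inserts are added by restriction cloning, and the depositor verified use of the BstBI and BamHI sites by making an HA-EGFP control plasmid. Because the expression cassette is compact, most of the AAV packaging capacity remains for the insert. Typical uses are transient expression by transfection or production of recombinant AAV delivering an HA-tagged protein detectable with anti-HA antibodies.
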