Features (pLannotate 1.2.2; 19 found; start..end, strand, type, name):
    141..159     +  promoter       T7 promoter: promoter for bacteriophage T7 RNA polymerase
    167..200     -  misc_feature   MCS (fragment): pBluescript multiple cloning site
    210..350     -  repeat_region  AAV2 ITR: inverted terminal repeat of adeno-associated virus serotype 2 inverted
    365..407     +  misc_RNA       gRNA scaffold (fragment): guide RNA scaffold for the Streptococcus pyogenes CRISPR/Cas9 system
    442..644     +  promoter       CMV promoter: human cytomegalovirus (CMV) immediate early promoter
    653..672     +  promoter       TRE3GV promoter (fragment): 3rd-generation Tet-responsive promoter that can be activated by binding of Tet-On® 3G, optimized for retroviral and lentiviral vectors
    878..999     +  polyA_signal   SV40 poly(A) signal: SV40 polyadenylation signal
   1026..1166    +  repeat_region  AAV2 ITR: inverted terminal repeat of adeno-associated virus serotype 2 inverted
   1216..1244    -  misc_feature   MCS (fragment): pBluescript multiple cloning site
   1257..1275    -  promoter       T3 promoter: promoter for bacteriophage T3 RNA polymerase
   1320..1336    -  protein_bind   lac operator: The lac repressor binds to the lac operator to inhibit transcription in E. coli. This inhibition can be relieved by adding lactose or isopropyl-β-D-thiogalactopyranoside (IPTG). lac repressor encoded by lacI
   1344..1374    -  promoter       lac promoter: promoter for the E. coli lac operon
   1389..1410    -  protein_bind   CAP binding site: CAP binding activates transcription in the presence of cAMP. E. coli catabolite activator protein
   1423..1515    -  CDS            lacI (fragment): lac repressor; lacI; The lac repressor binds to the lac operator to inhibit transcription in E. coli. This inhibition can be relieved by adding lactose or isopropyl-β-D-thiogalactopyranoside (IPTG).
   1698..2286    -  rep_origin     ori: high-copy-number ColE1/pMB1/pBR322/pUC origin of replication
   2457..3317    -  CDS            AmpR: β-lactamase; bla; confers resistance to ampicillin, carbenicillin, and related antibiotics
   3318..3422    -  promoter       AmpR promoter: bla
   3475..3903    -  rep_origin     f1 ori (sequence partly withheld): f1 bacteriophage origin of replication; arrow indicates direction of (+) strand synthesis
   3908..133     -  CDS            lacZα (fragment) (across the origin): LacZα fragment of β-galactosidase; lacZ fragment
>Addgene plasmid #242960 | pAG AAV CMV N-HA | addgene full sequence | sequence record 484468 | Addgene NGS Result
GTTGGGAAGGGCGATCGGTGCGGGCCTCTTCGCTATTACGCCAGCTGGCGAAAGGGGGATGTGCTGCAAG
GCGATTAAGTTGGGTAACGCCAGGGTTTTCCCAGTCACGACGTTGTAAAACGACGGCCAGTGAGCGCGCG
TAATACGACTCACTATAGGGCGAATGGGTACCGGACCCCCCCTCGAGGTCGACGGTATCGGGGGCATGCC
CTGCAGGCAGCTGCGCGCTCGCTCGCTCACTGAGGCCGCCCGGGCAAAGCCCGGGCGTCGGGCGACCTTT
GGTCGCCCGGCCTCAGTGAGCGAGCGAGCGCGCAGAGAGGGAGTGGCCAACTCCATCACTAGGGGTTCCT
GCGGCCGCAGCCGTGTTTTAGAGCTAGAAATAGCAAGTTAAAATAAGGCTAGTCCGTAGCGCGTGCGCCA
ATTCTGCAGACAAATTCTAGAGTGATGCGGTTTTGGCAGTACATCAATGGGCGTGGATAGCGGTTTGACT
CACGGGGATTTCCAAGTCTCCACCCCATTGACGTCAATGGGAGTTTGTTTTGGCACCAAAATCAACGGGA
CTTTCCAAAATGTCGTAACAACTCCGCCCCATTGACGCAAATGGGCGGTAGGCGTGTACGGTGGGAGGTC
TATATAAGCAGAGCGGTCACCGGTTTAGTGAACCGTCAGATCCGCTAGCGCTACCGGTCGCCACCATGTA
CCCATACGATGTTCCGGATTATGCTTTCGAAGGCGCGCCGCGATCGCGGGCCCGATATCTGATCACTCGA
GGGCCGGCCATGCATGGATCCTGAACGCGTGTAGTAGTTCAAGTCATCTTATTATTCAGTATTTATAACT
TGCAAAGAAATGAATATCAGAGAGTGAGAGGTGTACAAACTTGTTTATTGCAGCTTATAATGGTTACAAA
TAAAGCAATAGCATCACAAATTTCACAAATAAAGCATTTTTTTCACTGCATTCTAGTTGTGGTTTGTCCA
AACTCATCAATGTATCTTAGTTAACACGTGCGACCGAGCGGCCGCAGGAACCCCTAGTGATGGAGTTGGC
CACTCCCTCTCTGCGCGCTCGCTCGCTCACTGAGGCCGGGCGACCAAAGGTCGCCCGACGCCCGGGCTTT
GCCCGGGCGGCCTCAGTGAGCGAGCGAGCGCGCAGCTGCCTGCAGGGGCGCCAAGCCGAATTCTGCAGAT
ATCCATCACACTGGCGGCCGCTCGACTAGAGCGGCCGCCACCGCGGTGGAGCTCCAGCTTTTGTTCCCTT
TAGTGAGGGTTAATTGCGCGCTTGGCGTAATCATGGTCATAGCTGTTTCCTGTGTGAAATTGTTATCCGC
TCACAATTCCACACAACATACGAGCCGGAAGCATAAAGTGTAAAGCCTGGGGTGCCTAATGAGTGAGCTA
ACTCACATTAATTGCGTTGCGCTCACTGCCCGCTTTCCAGTCGGGAAACCTGTCGTGCCAGCTGCATTAA
TGAATCGGCCAACGCGCGGGGAGAGGCGGTTTGCGTATTGGGCGCTCTTCCGCTTCCTCGCTCACTGACT
CGCTGCGCTCGGTCGTTCGGCTGCGGCGAGCGGTATCAGCTCACTCAAAGGCGGTAATACGGTTATCCAC
AGAATCAGGGGATAACGCAGGAAAGAACATGTGAGCAAAAGGCCAGCAAAAGGCCAGGAACCGTAAAAAG
GCCGCGTTGCTGGCGTTTTTCCATAGGCTCCGCCCCCCTGACGAGCATCACAAAAATCGACGCTCAAGTC
AGAGGTGGCGAAACCCGACAGGACTATAAAGATACCAGGCGTTTCCCCCTGGAAGCTCCCTCGTGCGCTC
TCCTGTTCCGACCCTGCCGCTTACCGGATACCTGTCCGCCTTTCTCCCTTCGGGAAGCGTGGCGCTTTCT
CATAGCTCACGCTGTAGGTATCTCAGTTCGGTGTAGGTCGTTCGCTCCAAGCTGGGCTGTGTGCACGAAC
CCCCCGTTCAGCCCGACCGCTGCGCCTTATCCGGTAACTATCGTCTTGAGTCCAACCCGGTAAGACACGA
CTTATCGCCACTGGCAGCAGCCACTGGTAACAGGATTAGCAGAGCGAGGTATGTAGGCGGTGCTACAGAG
TTCTTGAAGTGGTGGCCTAACTACGGCTACACTAGAAGAACAGTATTTGGTATCTGCGCTCTGCTGAAGC
CAGTTACCTTCGGAAAAAGAGTTGGTAGCTCTTGATCCGGCAAACAAACCACCGCTGGTAGCGGTGGTTT
TTTTGTTTGCAAGCAGCAGATTACGCGCAGAAAAAAAGGATCTCAAGAAGATCCTTTGATCTTTTCTACG
GGGTCTGACGCTCAGTGGAACGAAAACTCACGTTAAGGGATTTTGGTCATGAGATTATCAAAAAGGATCT
TCACCTAGATCCTTTTAAATTAAAAATGAAGTTTTAAATCAATCTAAAGTATATATGAGTAAACTTGGTC
TGACAGTTACCAATGCTTAATCAGTGAGGCACCTATCTCAGCGATCTGTCTATTTCGTTCATCCATAGTT
GCCTGACTCCCCGTCGTGTAGATAACTACGATACGGGAGGGCTTACCATCTGGCCCCAGTGCTGCAATGA
TACCGCGAGACCCACGCTCACCGGCTCCAGATTTATCAGCAATAAACCAGCCAGCCGGAAGGGCCGAGCG
CAGAAGTGGTCCTGCAACTTTATCCGCCTCCATCCAGTCTATTAATTGTTGCCGGGAAGCTAGAGTAAGT
AGTTCGCCAGTTAATAGTTTGCGCAACGTTGTTGCCATTGCTACAGGCATCGTGGTGTCACGCTCGTCGT
TTGGTATGGCTTCATTCAGCTCCGGTTCCCAACGATCAAGGCGAGTTACATGATCCCCCATGTTGTGCAA
AAAAGCGGTTAGCTCCTTCGGTCCTCCGATCGTTGTCAGAAGTAAGTTGGCCGCAGTGTTATCACTCATG
GTTATGGCAGCACTGCATAATTCTCTTACTGTCATGCCATCCGTAAGATGCTTTTCTGTGACTGGTGAGT
ACTCAACCAAGTCATTCTGAGAATAGTGTATGCGGCGACCGAGTTGCTCTTGCCCGGCGTCAATACGGGA
TAATACCGCGCCACATAGCAGAACTTTAAAAGTGCTCATCATTGGAAAACGTTCTTCGGGGCGAAAACTC
TCAAGGATCTTACCGCTGTTGAGATCCAGTTCGATGTAACCCACTCGTGCACCCAACTGATCTTCAGCAT
CTTTTACTTTCACCAGCGTTTCTGGGTGAGCAAAAACAGGAAGGCAAAATGCCGCAAAAAAGGGAATAAG
GGCGACACGGAAATGTTGAATACTCATACTCTTCCTTTTTCAATATTATTGAAGCATTTATCAGGGTTAT
TGTCTCATGAGCGGATACATATTTGAATGTATTTAGAAAAATAAACAAATAGGGGTTCCGCGCACATTTC
CCCGAAAAGTGCCACCTAAATTGTAAGCGTTAATATTTTGTTAAAATTCGCGTTAAATTTTTGTTAAATC
AGCTCATTTTTTAACCAATAGGCCGAAATCGGCAAAATCCCTTATAAATCAAAAGAATAGACCGAGATAG
GGT
[37 nt withheld, positions 3574-3610]
AAAGAACGTGGACTCCAACGTCAAAGG
[49 nt withheld, positions 3638-3686]
T
[91 nt withheld, positions 3688-3778]
G
[124 nt withheld, positions 3780-3903]
CCCATTCGCCATTCAGGCTGCGCAACT
